Addgene plasmid #200246: gRNA4 _8xCTS-ECFP-pA
Purpose: Mammalian transfections; 8xCTS-ECFP reporter construct 4
Depositing lab: Tatjana Sauka-Spengler. Depositing organization: University of Oxford. Publication: Specific Modulation of CRISPR Transcriptional Activators through RNA-Sensing Guide RNAs in Mammalian Cells and Zebrafish Embryos. Pelea O, Mayes S, Ferry QRV, Fulga TA, Sauka-Spengler T. bioRxiv 2023.05.08.539738 10.1101/2023.05.08.539738.
Backbone
  Vector backbone: P2-ECFP-pA (Addgene #26280)
  Vector type: Mammalian Expression
Growth in bacteria
  Bacterial resistance: Ampicillin, 100 μg/mL
  Growth temperature: 37°C
  Growth strain: DH5alpha
  Copy number: High Copy
Gene/Insert
  Gene/Insert name: sgRNA4_8xCTS
  Species: Synthetic
  Cloning method: Restriction Enzyme; 5′ cloning site Unknown (unknown if destroyed); 3′ cloning site Unknown (unknown if destroyed)
  Sequencing primers: 3′ caccaccccggtgaacagctc
Terms and licenses: Academic/Nonprofit Terms; Industry Terms: Not Available to Industry
Depositor comments: Please visit https://www.biorxiv.org/content/10.1101/2023.05.08.539738v1 for bioRxiv preprint.
How to cite: gRNA4 _8xCTS-ECFP-pA was a gift from Tatjana Sauka-Spengler (Addgene plasmid # 200246 ; http://n2t.net/addgene:200246 ; RRID:Addgene_200246)
