[The description below was written by a language model from this plasmid's Addgene catalogue record and pLannotate feature annotations shown in this document.]
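Description:
gRNA4 _8xCTS-ECFP-pA is a 4.2 kb mammalian reporter plasmid built on the P2-ECFP-pA backbone and intended for transient transfection. It is maintained in E. coli at high copy through a ColE1/pUC-type origin and selected with ampicillin via the β-lactamase gene and its native promoter. An f1 phage origin is also present, along with short leftover fragments of lacZα, the tetracycline resistance gene and SV40 large T antigen, which appear to be non-functional remnants of earlier cloning.

The payload is a synthetic insert, sgRNA4_8xCTS, which by its name provides eight copies of a CRISPR target site matched to guide RNA 4, placed upstream of a cyan fluorescent protein coding sequence. The catalogue calls the reporter ECFP; the automated annotation matches this open reading frame to mCerulean, a closely related CFP variant. The target-site array and any minimal promoter are not annotated, but an unannotated stretch of about 400 nt immediately upstream of the fluorescent protein is where they would be expected to lie; the record does not state which core promoter is used. Upstream of this region sit a synthetic poly(A) signal fragment and the human α2-globin RNA polymerase II pause site, elements commonly used to block read-through transcription from the backbone and keep reporter background low. An SV40 poly(A) signal follows the reporter.

In line with the associated work on RNA-sensing guide RNAs that modulate CRISPR transcriptional activators, the plasmid serves as a fluorescent readout: cyan fluorescence should appear when a dCas9-type activator is recruited to the target sites by the cognate guide. It is reporter number 4 in what appears to be a set of such reporters for different guides.
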