Features (pLannotate 1.2.2; 11 found; start..end, strand, type, name):
    448..1308    -  CDS            AmpR: β-lactamase; bla; confers resistance to ampicillin, carbenicillin, and related antibiotics
   1309..1413    -  promoter       AmpR promoter: bla
   1440..1868    +  rep_origin     f1 ori (sequence partly withheld): f1 bacteriophage origin of replication; arrow indicates direction of (+) strand synthesis
   1900..1967    -  CDS            lacZα (fragment): LacZα fragment of β-galactosidase; lacZ fragment
   2029..2073    +  polyA_signal   poly(A) signal (fragment): synthetic polyadenylation signal
   2087..2178    +  misc_feature   pause site: RNA polymerase II transcriptional pause signal from the human α2 globin gene
   2585..3304    +  CDS            mCerulean: enhanced monomeric variant of CFP (Rizzo et al., 2004) mammalian codon-optimized
   3330..3451    -  polyA_signal   SV40 poly(A) signal: SV40 polyadenylation signal
   3474..3542    -  CDS            large T antigen (fragment): large T antigen from SV40 (simian virus 40)
   3564..3695    +  CDS            TcR (fragment): tetracycline efflux protein; tet; confers resistance to tetracycline
   3875..277     -  rep_origin     ori (across the origin): high-copy-number ColE1/pMB1/pBR322/pUC origin of replication
>Addgene plasmid #200246 | gRNA4 _8xCTS-ECFP-pA | addgene full sequence | sequence record 396680 | Addgene NGS Result
GTCCAACCCGGTAAGACACGACTTATCGCCACTGGCAGCAGCCACTGGTAACAGGATTAGCAGAGCGAGG
TATGTAGGCGGTGCTACAGAGTTCTTGAAGTGGTGGCCTAACTACGGCTACACTAGAAGAACAGTATTTG
GTATCTGCGCTCTGCTGAAGCCAGTTACCTTCGGAAAAAGAGTTGGTAGCTCTTGATCCGGCAAACAAAC
CACCGCTGGTAGCGGTGGTTTTTTTGTTTGCAAGCAGCAGATTACGCGCAGAAAAAAAGGATCTCAAGAA
GATCCTTTGATCTTTTCTACGGGGTCTGACGCTCAGTGGAACGAAAACTCACGTTAAGGGATTTTGGTCA
TGAGATTATCAAAAAGGATCTTCACCTAGATCCTTTTAAATTAAAAATGAAGTTTTAAATCAATCTAAAG
TATATATGAGTAAACTTGGTCTGACAGTTACCAATGCTTAATCAGTGAGGCACCTATCTCAGCGATCTGT
CTATTTCGTTCATCCATAGTTGCCTGACTCCCCGTCGTGTAGATAACTACGATACGGGAGGGCTTACCAT
CTGGCCCCAGTGCTGCAATGATACCGCGAGACCCACGCTCACCGGCTCCAGATTTATCAGCAATAAACCA
GCCAGCCGGAAGGGCCGAGCGCAGAAGTGGTCCTGCAACTTTATCCGCCTCCATCCAGTCTATTAATTGT
TGCCGGGAAGCTAGAGTAAGTAGTTCGCCAGTTAATAGTTTGCGCAACGTTGTTGCCATTGCTACAGGCA
TCGTGGTGTCACGCTCGTCGTTTGGTATGGCTTCATTCAGCTCCGGTTCCCAACGATCAAGGCGAGTTAC
ATGATCCCCCATGTTGTGCAAAAAAGCGGTTAGCTCCTTCGGTCCTCCGATCGTTGTCAGAAGTAAGTTG
GCCGCAGTGTTATCACTCATGGTTATGGCAGCACTGCATAATTCTCTTACTGTCATGCCATCCGTAAGAT
GCTTTTCTGTGACTGGTGAGTACTCAACCAAGTCATTCTGAGAATAGTGTATGCGGCGACCGAGTTGCTC
TTGCCCGGCGTCAATACGGGATAATACCGCGCCACATAGCAGAACTTTAAAAGTGCTCATCATTGGAAAA
CGTTCTTCGGGGCGAAAACTCTCAAGGATCTTACCGCTGTTGAGATCCAGTTCGATGTAACCCACTCGTG
CACCCAACTGATCTTCAGCATCTTTTACTTTCACCAGCGTTTCTGGGTGAGCAAAAACAGGAAGGCAAAA
TGCCGCAAAAAAGGGAATAAGGGCGACACGGAAATGTTGAATACTCATACTCTTCCTTTTTCAATATTAT
TGAAGCATTTATCAGGGTTATTGTCTCATGAGCGGATACATATTTGAATGTATTTAGAAAAATAAACAAA
TAGGGGTTCCGCGCACATTTCCCCGAAAAGTGCCACCTG
[124 nt withheld, positions 1440-1563]
C
[91 nt withheld, positions 1565-1655]
A
[49 nt withheld, positions 1657-1705]
CCTTTGACGTTGGAGTCCACGTTCTTT
[37 nt withheld, positions 1733-1769]
ACCCTATCTCGGTCTATTCTTTTGATTTATAAGGGATTTTGCCGATTTCGGCCTATTGGTTAAAAAATGA
GCTGATTTAACAAAAATTTAACGCGAATTTTAACAAAATATTAACGCTTACAATTTGCCATTCGCCATTC
AGGCTGCGCAACTGTTGGGAAGGGCGATCGGTGCGGGCCTCTTCGCTATTACGCCAGCCCAAGCTACCAT
GATAAGTAAGTAATATTAAGGTACGGGAGGTACTTGGAGCGGCCGCAATAAATATCTTTATTTTCATTAC
ATCTGTGTGTTGGTTTTTTGTGTGAATCGATAGTACTAACATACGCTCTCCATCAAAACAAAACGAAACA
AAACAAACTAGCAAAATAGGCTGTCCCCAGTGCAAGTGCAGGTGCCAGAACATTTCTCTATCGATAGCTA
GCACTAGTCCCTCCTGCTAGTCATTACCTGGTTAATATTTTCATAGCCGTCCTGCTAGTCATTACCTGGG
AGCTCCTACTGACCCTACTAGTCCCTCCTGCTAGTCATTACCTGGTTAATATTTTCATAGCCGTCCTGCT
AGTCATTACCTGGGAGCTCTCTAGGGGCCCACTAGTCCCTCCTGCTAGTCATTACCTGGTTAATATTTTC
ATAGCCGTCCTGCTAGTCATTACCTGGGAGCTCCTACTGACCCTACTAGTCCCTCCTGCTAGTCATTACC
TGGTTAATATTTTCATAGCCGTCCTGCTAGTCATTACCTGGGAGCTCTCTAGACTAGCGGGGGGCTATAA
AAGGGGGTGGGGGCGTTCGTCCTGCTATCTAGCGTCGCGTTGACCATGGTGAGCAAGGGCGAGGAGCTGT
TCACCGGGGTGGTGCCCATCCTGGTCGAGCTGGACGGCGACGTAAACGGCCACAAGTTCAGCGTGTCCGG
CGAGGGCGAGGGCGATGCCACCTACGGCAAGCTGACCCTGAAGTTCATCTGCACCACCGGCAAGCTGCCC
GTGCCCTGGCCCACCCTCGTGACCACCCTGACCTGGGGCGTGCAGTGCTTCGCCCGCTACCCCGACCACA
TGAAGCAGCACGACTTCTTCAAGTCCGCCATGCCCGAAGGCTACGTCCAGGAGCGCACCATCTTCTTCAA
GGACGACGGCAACTACAAGACCCGCGCCGAGGTGAAGTTCGAGGGCGACACCCTGGTGAACCGCATCGAG
CTGAAGGGCATCGACTTCAAGGAGGACGGCAACATCCTGGGGCACAAGCTGGAGTACAACGCCATCAGCG
ACAACGTCTATATCACCGCCGACAAGCAGAAGAACGGCATCAAGGCCAACTTCAAGATCCGCCACAACAT
CGAGGACGGCAGCGTGCAGCTCGCCGACCACTACCAGCAGAACACCCCCATCGGCGACGGCCCCGTGCTG
CTGCCCGACAACCACTACCTGAGCACCCAGTCCAAGCTGAGCAAAGACCCCAACGAGAAGCGCGATCACA
TGGTCCTGCTGGAGTTCGTGACCGCCGCCGGGATCACTCTCGGCATGGACGAGCTGTACAAGTAAGGCCG
GCCGCTTCGAGCAGACATGATAAGATACATTGATGAGTTTGGACAAACCACAACTAGAATGCAGTGAAAA
AAATGCTTTATTTGTGAAATTTGTGATGCTATTGCTTTATTTGTAACCATTATAAGCTGCAATAAACAAG
TTAACAACAACAATTGCATTCATTTTATGTTTCAGGTTCAGGGGGAGGTGTGGGAGGTTTTTTAAAGCAA
GTAAAACCTCTACAAATGTGGTAAAATCGATAAGGATCGAGTATGTCGACCGATGCCCTTGAGAGCCTTC
AACCCAGTCAGCTCCTTCCGGTGGGCGCGGGGCATGACTATCGTCGCCGCACTTATGACTGTCTTCTTTA
TCATGCAACTCGTAGGACAGGTGCCGGCAGCGCTCTTCCGCTTCCTCGCTCACTGACTCGCTGCGCTCGG
TCGTTCGGCTGCGGCGAGCGGTATCAGCTCACTCAAAGGCGGTAATACGGTTATCCACAGAATCAGGGGA
TAACGCAGGAAAGAACATGTGAGCAAAAGGCCAGCAAAAGGCCAGGAACCGTAAAAAGGCCGCGTTGCTG
GCGTTTTTCCATAGGCTCCGCCCCCCTGACGAGCATCACAAAAATCGACGCTCAAGTCAGAGGTGGCGAA
ACCCGACAGGACTATAAAGATACCAGGCGTTTCCCCCTGGAAGCTCCCTCGTGCGCTCTCCTGTTCCGAC
CCTGCCGCTTACCGGATACCTGTCCGCCTTTCTCCCTTCGGGAAGCGTGGCGCTTTCTCATAGCTCACGC
TGTAGGTATCTCAGTTCGGTGTAGGTCGTTCGCTCCAAGCTGGGCTGTGTGCACGAACCCCCCGTTCAGC
CCGACCGCTGCGCCTTATCCGGTAACTATCGTCTTGA
